Addgene plasmid #76183: FGFR2 gRNA (BRDN0001147365)
Purpose: 3rd generation lentiviral gRNA plasmid targeting human FGFR2
Depositing lab: John Doench & David Root. Depositing organization: Broad Institute. Publication: Optimized sgRNA design to maximize activity and minimize off-target effects of CRISPR-Cas9. Doench JG, Fusi N, Sullender M, Hegde M, Vaimberg EW, Donovan KF, Smith I, Tothova Z, Wilen C, Orchard R, Virgin HW, Listgarten J, Root DE. Nat Biotechnol. 2016 Jan 18. doi: 10.1038/nbt.3437. PubMed 26780180.
Backbone
  Vector backbone: lentiGuide-Puro
  Backbone manufacturer: Zhang Lab (Addgene plasmid # 52963)
  Vector type: Mammalian Expression, Lentiviral, CRISPR
  Selectable markers: Puromycin
Growth in bacteria
  Bacterial resistance: Ampicillin, 100 μg/mL
  Growth temperature: 37°C
  Growth strain: DH5alpha
  Copy number: High Copy
Gene/Insert
  Gene/Insert name: FGFR2 (alt names: FGFR2; NM_000141.4)
  gRNA/shRNA sequence: GATAGCCATTTACTGCATAG
  Species: H. sapiens (human)
  Entrez Gene: FGFR2 (a.k.a. BBDS, BEK, BFR-1, CD332, CEK3, CFD1, ECT1, JWS, K-SAM, KGFR, TK14, TK25)
  Promoter: hU6
  Cloning method: Unknown
  Sequencing primers: 5′ U6-F; 3′ pS2-R
Terms and licenses: Academic/Nonprofit Terms; Industry Terms: Not Available to Industry
Depositor comments: The gRNA was designed to target the following Genbank reference sequence(s): NM_000141.4,NM_001144913.1,NM_001144914.1,NM_001144915.1,NM_001144916.1,NM_001144918.1,NM_001144919.1,NM_022970.3,NM_023029.2. Note that this plasmid does NOT contain Cas9. It should be used in conjunction with lentiCas9-Blast (Addgene #52962) or otherwise with cell lines already expressing Cas9. Browse the full kinome gRNA library at http://www.addgene.org/pooled-library/broadgpp-human-kinome/ or visit http://www.broadinstitute.org/rnai/public/ for detailed protocols and information.
How to cite: FGFR2 gRNA (BRDN0001147365) was a gift from John Doench & David Root (Addgene plasmid # 76183 ; http://n2t.net/addgene:76183 ; RRID:Addgene_76183)
