[The description below was written by a language model from this plasmid's Addgene catalogue record and the feature table of its GenBank file.]
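Description:
FGFR2 gRNA (BRDN0001147365) is a third-generation lentiviral CRISPR guide plasmid of 8,323 bp built on the lentiGuide-Puro backbone. It expresses a single guide RNA against human FGFR2, the fibroblast growth factor receptor 2 tyrosine kinase. In bacteria it is maintained at high copy from a ColE1/pUC-type origin with ampicillin selection through beta-lactamase. The backbone also retains an f1 origin, an SV40 origin and poly(A) signal, and lac, T7 and T3 promoter remnants typical of the parental cloning vector.

The lentiviral transfer cassette begins with an RSV promoter fused to a truncated HIV-1 5' LTR, which makes genomic RNA production Tat-independent. This is followed by the Psi packaging signal and the Rev response element for nuclear export of the unspliced transcript. It ends in a U3-deleted, self-inactivating 3' LTR. Inside this unit, a human U6 RNA polymerase III promoter drives the FGFR2-specific spacer joined to the Streptococcus pyogenes Cas9 guide scaffold. A cPPT/CTS element, which aids nuclear import of the viral genome, lies downstream of the scaffold. Next, an EF-1-alpha promoter with its intron A expresses puromycin N-acetyltransferase, so transduced mammalian cells can be selected with puromycin. A WPRE after this gene enhances transcript stability and expression.

The plasmid does not encode Cas9, so it must be used with a separate Cas9 lentivector or in cells that already express the nuclease. According to the depositor, the guide was designed against multiple FGFR2 reference transcripts and is an individual clone from a human kinome gRNA library. It is therefore suited to FGFR2 knockout or loss-of-function studies in human cells.
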