LOCUS       Exported 8323 bp ds-DNA circular SYN 13-MAY-2021
DEFINITION  3rd generation lentiviral gRNA plasmid targeting human FGFR2.
ACCESSION   .
VERSION     .
KEYWORDS    FGFR2 gRNA (BRDN0001147365)
SOURCE      synthetic DNA construct
  ORGANISM  synthetic DNA construct
REFERENCE   1 (bases 1 to 8323)
  AUTHORS   Doench JG, Fusi N, Sullender M, Hegde M, Vaimberg EW, Donovan KF,
            Smith I, Tothova Z, Wilen C, Orchard R, Virgin HW, Listgarten J,
            Root DE
  TITLE     Optimized sgRNA design to maximize activity and minimize off-target
            effects of CRISPR-Cas9.
  JOURNAL   Nat Biotechnol. 2016 Jan 18. doi: 10.1038/nbt.3437.
  PUBMED    26780180
REFERENCE   2 (bases 1 to 8323)
  AUTHORS   .
  TITLE     Direct Submission
  JOURNAL   Exported May 13, 2021 from SnapGene Server 1.1.58
            http://www.snapgene.com
FEATURES             Location/Qualifiers
     source          1..8323
                     /organism="synthetic DNA construct"
                     /mol_type="other DNA"
     promoter        87..1265
                     /label=EF-1-alpha promoter
                     /note="strong constitutive promoter for human elongation
                     factor EF-1-alpha"
     intron          318..1256
                     /label=EF-1-alpha intron A
                     /note="intron upstream of the start codon of human
                     EF-1-alpha"
     primer_bind     1213..1233
                     /label=EF1a-F
                     /note="Human elongation factor-1a promoter, forward primer"
     CDS             1278..1877
                     /codon_start=1
                     /gene="pac from Streptomyces alboniger"
                     /product="puromycin N-acetyltransferase"
                     /label=PuroR
                     /note="confers resistance to puromycin"
                     /translation="MTEYKPTVRLATRDDVPRAVRTLAAAFADYPATRHTVDPDRHIER
                     VTELQELFLTRVGLDIGKVWVADDGAAVAVWTTPESVEAGAVFAEIGPRMAELSGSRLA
                     AQQQMEGLLAPHRPKEPAWFLATVGVSPDHQGKGLGSAVVLPGVEAAERAGVPAFLETS
                     APRNLPFYERLGFTVTADVEVPEGPRTWCMTRKPGA"
     primer_bind     complement(1278..1297)
                     /label=Puro-R
                     /note="Puromycin resistance gene, reverse primer. Also
                     called puro-variant-R"
     primer_bind     1774..1794
                     /label=Puro-F
                     /note="Puromycin resistance gene, forward primer"
     misc_feature    1893..2481
                     /label=WPRE
                     /note="woodchuck hepatitis virus posttranscriptional
                     regulatory element"
     primer_bind     complement(1946..1966)
                     /label=WPRE-R
                     /note="WPRE, reverse primer"
     CDS             complement(2364..2375)
                     /codon_start=1
                     /product="Factor Xa recognition and cleavage site"
                     /label=Factor Xa site
                     /translation="IEGR"
     LTR             2553..2786
                     /label=3' LTR (Delta-U3)
                     /note="self-inactivating 3' long terminal repeat (LTR) from
                     HIV-1"
     polyA_signal    2864..2985
                     /label=SV40 poly(A) signal
                     /note="SV40 polyadenylation signal"
     primer_bind     complement(2901..2920)
                     /label=SV40pA-R
                     /note="SV40 polyA, reverse primer"
     primer_bind     2955..2974
                     /label=EBV-rev
                     /note="SV40 polyA terminator, reverse primer"
     rep_origin      3025..3160
                     /label=SV40 ori
                     /note="SV40 origin of replication"
     primer_bind     3087..3106
                     /label=SV40pro-F
                     /note="SV40 promoter/origin, forward primer"
     primer_bind     complement(3180..3199)
                     /label=T7
                     /note="T7 promoter, forward primer"
     promoter        complement(3181..3199)
                     /label=T7 promoter
                     /note="promoter for bacteriophage T7 RNA polymerase"
     primer_bind     complement(3209..3226)
                     /label=M13 Forward
                     /note="In lacZ gene. Also called M13-F20 or M13 (-21)
                     Forward"
     primer_bind     complement(3209..3225)
                     /label=M13 fwd
                     /note="common sequencing primer, one of multiple similar
                     variants"
     primer_bind     complement(3218..3240)
                     /label=M13/pUC Forward
                     /note="In lacZ gene"
     rep_origin      3367..3822
                     /direction=RIGHT
                     /label=f1 ori
                     /note="f1 bacteriophage origin of replication; arrow
                     indicates direction of (+) strand synthesis"
     primer_bind     complement(3454..3473)
                     /label=F1ori-R
                     /note="F1 origin, reverse primer"
     primer_bind     3664..3685
                     /label=F1ori-F
                     /note="F1 origin, forward primer"
     promoter        3848..3952
                     /gene="bla"
                     /label=AmpR promoter
     CDS             3953..4813
                     /codon_start=1
                     /gene="bla"
                     /product="beta-lactamase"
                     /label=AmpR
                     /note="confers resistance to ampicillin, carbenicillin, and
                     related antibiotics"
                     /translation="MSIQHFRVALIPFFAAFCLPVFAHPETLVKVKDAEDQLGARVGYI
                     ELDLNSGKILESFRPEERFPMMSTFKVLLCGAVLSRIDAGQEQLGRRIHYSQNDLVEYS
                     PVTEKHLTDGMTVRELCSAAITMSDNTAANLLLTTIGGPKELTAFLHNMGDHVTRLDRW
                     EPELNEAIPNDERDTTMPVAMATTLRKLLTGELLTLASRQQLIDWMEADKVAGPLLRSA
                     LPAGWFIADKSGAGERGSRGIIAALGPDGKPSRIVVIYTTGSQATMDERNRQIAEIGAS
                     LIKHW"
     primer_bind     complement(4171..4190)
                     /label=Amp-R
                     /note="Ampicillin resistance gene, reverse primer"
     rep_origin      4984..5572
                     /direction=RIGHT
                     /label=ori
                     /note="high-copy-number ColE1/pMB1/pBR322/pUC origin of
                     replication"
     primer_bind     5473..5492
                     /label=pBR322ori-F
                     /note="pBR322 origin, forward primer"
     primer_bind     5726..5743
                     /label=L4440
                     /note="L4440 vector, forward primer"
     protein_bind    5860..5881
                     /label=CAP binding site
                     /bound_moiety="E. coli catabolite activator protein"
                     /note="CAP binding activates transcription in the presence
                     of cAMP."
     promoter        5896..5926
                     /label=lac promoter
                     /note="promoter for the E. coli lac operon"
     protein_bind    5934..5950
                     /label=lac operator
                     /bound_moiety="lac repressor encoded by lacI"
                     /note="The lac repressor binds to the lac operator to
                     inhibit transcription in E. coli. This inhibition can be
                     relieved by adding lactose or
                     isopropyl-beta-D-thiogalactopyranoside (IPTG)."
     primer_bind     5939..5961
                     /label=M13/pUC Reverse
                     /note="In lacZ gene"
     primer_bind     5958..5974
                     /label=M13 rev
                     /note="common sequencing primer, one of multiple similar
                     variants"
     primer_bind     5958..5974
                     /label=M13 Reverse
                     /note="In lacZ gene. Also called M13-rev"
     primer_bind     5993..6013
                     /label=T3
                     /note="T3 promoter, forward primer"
     promoter        5995..6013
                     /label=T3 promoter
                     /note="promoter for bacteriophage T3 RNA polymerase"
     promoter        6041..6267
                     /label=RSV promoter
                     /note="Rous sarcoma virus enhancer/promoter"
     LTR             6268..6448
                     /label=5' LTR (truncated)
                     /note="truncated 5' long terminal repeat (LTR) from HIV-1"
     misc_feature    6495..6620
                     /label=HIV-1 Psi
                     /note="packaging signal of human immunodeficiency virus
                     type 1"
     misc_feature    7113..7346
                     /label=RRE
                     /note="The Rev response element (RRE) of HIV-1 allows for
                     Rev-dependent mRNA export from the nucleus to the
                     cytoplasm."
     CDS             7531..7575
                     /codon_start=1
                     /product="antigenic peptide corresponding to amino acids
                     655 to 669 of the HIV envelope protein gp41 (Lutje Hulsik
                     et al., 2013)"
                     /label=gp41 peptide
                     /note="recognized by the 2H10 single-chain llama nanobody"
                     /translation="KNEQELLELDKWASL"
     promoter        7753..7993
                     /label=U6 promoter
                     /note="RNA polymerase III promoter for human U6 snRNA"
     primer_bind     7753..7773
                     /label=hU6-F
                     /note="Human U6 promoter, forward primer"
     primer_bind     7924..7943
                     /label=LKO.1 5'
                     /note="Human U6 promoter, forward primer"
     misc_RNA        8023..8098
                     /label=gRNA scaffold
                     /note="guide RNA scaffold for the Streptococcus pyogenes
                     CRISPR/Cas9 system"
     misc_feature    8154..8271
                     /label=cPPT/CTS
                     /note="central polypurine tract and central termination
                     sequence of HIV-1"
ORIGIN
        1 cccgggtgca aagatggata aagttttaaa cagagaggaa tctttgcagc taatggacct
       61 tctaggtctt gaaaggagtg ggaattggct ccggtgcccg tcagtgggca gagcgcacat
      121 cgcccacagt ccccgagaag ttggggggag gggtcggcaa ttgatccggt gcctagagaa
      181 ggtggcgcgg ggtaaactgg gaaagtgatg tcgtgtactg gctccgcctt tttcccgagg
      241 gtgggggaga accgtatata agtgcagtag tcgccgtgaa cgttcttttt cgcaacgggt
      301 ttgccgccag aacacaggta agtgccgtgt gtggttcccg cgggcctggc ctctttacgg
      361 gttatggccc ttgcgtgcct tgaattactt ccacctggct gcagtacgtg attcttgatc
      421 ccgagcttcg ggttggaagt gggtgggaga gttcgaggcc ttgcgcttaa ggagcccctt
      481 cgcctcgtgc ttgagttgag gcctggcctg ggcgctgggg ccgccgcgtg cgaatctggt
      541 ggcaccttcg cgcctgtctc gctgctttcg ataagtctct agccatttaa aatttttgat
      601 gacctgctgc gacgcttttt ttctggcaag atagtcttgt aaatgcgggc caagatctgc
      661 acactggtat ttcggttttt ggggccgcgg gcggcgacgg ggcccgtgcg tcccagcgca
      721 catgttcggc gaggcggggc ctgcgagcgc ggccaccgag aatcggacgg gggtagtctc
      781 aagctggccg gcctgctctg gtgcctggcc tcgcgccgcc gtgtatcgcc ccgccctggg
      841 cggcaaggct ggcccggtcg gcaccagttg cgtgagcgga aagatggccg cttcccggcc
      901 ctgctgcagg gagctcaaaa tggaggacgc ggcgctcggg agagcgggcg ggtgagtcac
      961 ccacacaaag gaaaagggcc tttccgtcct cagccgtcgc ttcatgtgac tccacggagt
     1021 accgggcgcc gtccaggcac ctcgattagt tctcgagctt ttggagtacg tcgtctttag
     1081 gttgggggga ggggttttat gcgatggagt ttccccacac tgagtgggtg gagactgaag
     1141 ttaggccagc ttggcacttg atgtaattct ccttggaatt tgcccttttt gagtttggat
     1201 cttggttcat tctcaagcct cagacagtgg ttcaaagttt ttttcttcca tttcaggtgt
     1261 cgtgacgtac ggccaccatg accgagtaca agcccacggt gcgcctcgcc acccgcgacg
     1321 acgtccccag ggccgtacgc accctcgccg ccgcgttcgc cgactacccc gccacgcgcc
     1381 acaccgtcga tccggaccgc cacatcgagc gggtcaccga gctgcaagaa ctcttcctca
     1441 cgcgcgtcgg gctcgacatc ggcaaggtgt gggtcgcgga cgacggcgcc gccgtggcgg
     1501 tctggaccac gccggagagc gtcgaagcgg gggcggtgtt cgccgagatc ggcccgcgca
     1561 tggccgagtt gagcggttcc cggctggccg cgcagcaaca gatggaaggc ctcctggcgc
     1621 cgcaccggcc caaggagccc gcgtggttcc tggccaccgt cggagtctcg cccgaccacc
     1681 agggcaaggg tctgggcagc gccgtcgtgc tccccggagt ggaggcggcc gagcgcgccg
     1741 gggtgcccgc cttcctggag acctccgcgc cccgcaacct ccccttctac gagcggctcg
     1801 gcttcaccgt caccgccgac gtcgaggtgc ccgaaggacc gcgcacctgg tgcatgaccc
     1861 gcaagcccgg tgcctgaacg cgttaagtcg acaatcaacc tctggattac aaaatttgtg
     1921 aaagattgac tggtattctt aactatgttg ctccttttac gctatgtgga tacgctgctt
     1981 taatgccttt gtatcatgct attgcttccc gtatggcttt cattttctcc tccttgtata
     2041 aatcctggtt gctgtctctt tatgaggagt tgtggcccgt tgtcaggcaa cgtggcgtgg
     2101 tgtgcactgt gtttgctgac gcaaccccca ctggttgggg cattgccacc acctgtcagc
     2161 tcctttccgg gactttcgct ttccccctcc ctattgccac ggcggaactc atcgccgcct
     2221 gccttgcccg ctgctggaca ggggctcggc tgttgggcac tgacaattcc gtggtgttgt
     2281 cggggaaatc atcgtccttt ccttggctgc tcgcctgtgt tgccacctgg attctgcgcg
     2341 ggacgtcctt ctgctacgtc ccttcggccc tcaatccagc ggaccttcct tcccgcggcc
     2401 tgctgccggc tctgcggcct cttccgcgtc ttcgccttcg ccctcagacg agtcggatct
     2461 ccctttgggc cgcctccccg cgtcgacttt aagaccaatg acttacaagg cagctgtaga
     2521 tcttagccac tttttaaaag aaaagggggg actggaaggg ctaattcact cccaacgaag
     2581 acaagatctg ctttttgctt gtactgggtc tctctggtta gaccagatct gagcctggga
     2641 gctctctggc taactaggga acccactgct taagcctcaa taaagcttgc cttgagtgct
     2701 tcaagtagtg tgtgcccgtc tgttgtgtga ctctggtaac tagagatccc tcagaccctt
     2761 ttagtcagtg tggaaaatct ctagcagtac gtatagtagt tcatgtcatc ttattattca
     2821 gtatttataa cttgcaaaga aatgaatatc agagagtgag aggaacttgt ttattgcagc
     2881 ttataatggt tacaaataaa gcaatagcat cacaaatttc acaaataaag catttttttc
     2941 actgcattct agttgtggtt tgtccaaact catcaatgta tcttatcatg tctggctcta
     3001 gctatcccgc ccctaactcc gcccatcccg cccctaactc cgcccagttc cgcccattct
     3061 ccgccccatg gctgactaat tttttttatt tatgcagagg ccgaggccgc ctcggcctct
     3121 gagctattcc agaagtagtg aggaggcttt tttggaggcc tagggacgta cccaattcgc
     3181 cctatagtga gtcgtattac gcgcgctcac tggccgtcgt tttacaacgt cgtgactggg
     3241 aaaaccctgg cgttacccaa cttaatcgcc ttgcagcaca tccccctttc gccagctggc
     3301 gtaatagcga agaggcccgc accgatcgcc cttcccaaca gttgcgcagc ctgaatggcg
     3361 aatgggnnnn nnnnnnnnnn nnnnnnnnnn nnnnnnnnnn nnnnnnnnnn nnnnnnnnnn
     3421 nnnnnnnnnn nnnnnnnnnn nnnnnnnnnn nnnnnnnnnn nnnnnnnnnn nnnnnnnnnn
     3481 nnnnnnnnnn cnnnnnnnnn nnnnnnnnnn nnnnnnnnnn nnnnnnnnnn nnnnnnnnnn
     3541 nnnnnnnnnn nnnnnnnnnn nnnnnnnnnn nnnnnnnnnn nnannnnnnn nnnnnnnnnn
     3601 nnnnnnnnnn nnnnnnnnnn nnnnnnnnnn nncctttgac gttggagtcc acgttcttta
     3661 atagtggact cttgttccaa actggaacaa cactcaaccc tatctcggtc tattcttttg
     3721 atttataagg gattttgccg atttcggcct attggttaaa aaatgagctg atttaacaaa
     3781 aatttaacgc gaattttaac aaaatattaa cgcttacaat ttaggtggca cttttcgggg
     3841 aaatgtgcgc ggaaccccta tttgtttatt tttctaaata cattcaaata tgtatccgct
     3901 catgagacaa taaccctgat aaatgcttca ataatattga aaaaggaaga gtatgagtat
     3961 tcaacatttc cgtgtcgccc ttattccctt ttttgcggca ttttgccttc ctgtttttgc
     4021 tcacccagaa acgctggtga aagtaaaaga tgctgaagat cagttgggtg cacgagtggg
     4081 ttacatcgaa ctggatctca acagcggtaa gatccttgag agttttcgcc ccgaagaacg
     4141 ttttccaatg atgagcactt ttaaagttct gctatgtggc gcggtattat cccgtattga
     4201 cgccgggcaa gagcaactcg gtcgccgcat acactattct cagaatgact tggttgagta
     4261 ctcaccagtc acagaaaagc atcttacgga tggcatgaca gtaagagaat tatgcagtgc
     4321 tgccataacc atgagtgata acactgcggc caacttactt ctgacaacga tcggaggacc
     4381 gaaggagcta accgcttttt tgcacaacat gggggatcat gtaactcgcc ttgatcgttg
     4441 ggaaccggag ctgaatgaag ccataccaaa cgacgagcgt gacaccacga tgcctgtagc
     4501 aatggcaaca acgttgcgca aactattaac tggcgaacta cttactctag cttcccggca
     4561 acaattaata gactggatgg aggcggataa agttgcagga ccacttctgc gctcggccct
     4621 tccggctggc tggtttattg ctgataaatc tggagccggt gagcgtgggt ctcgcggtat
     4681 cattgcagca ctggggccag atggtaagcc ctcccgtatc gtagttatct acacgacggg
     4741 gagtcaggca actatggatg aacgaaatag acagatcgct gagataggtg cctcactgat
     4801 taagcattgg taactgtcag accaagttta ctcatatata ctttagattg atttaaaact
     4861 tcatttttaa tttaaaagga tctaggtgaa gatccttttt gataatctca tgaccaaaat
     4921 cccttaacgt gagttttcgt tccactgagc gtcagacccc gtagaaaaga tcaaaggatc
     4981 ttcttgagat cctttttttc tgcgcgtaat ctgctgcttg caaacaaaaa aaccaccgct
     5041 accagcggtg gtttgtttgc cggatcaaga gctaccaact ctttttccga aggtaactgg
     5101 cttcagcaga gcgcagatac caaatactgt tcttctagtg tagccgtagt taggccacca
     5161 cttcaagaac tctgtagcac cgcctacata cctcgctctg ctaatcctgt taccagtggc
     5221 tgctgccagt ggcgataagt cgtgtcttac cgggttggac tcaagacgat agttaccgga
     5281 taaggcgcag cggtcgggct gaacgggggg ttcgtgcaca cagcccagct tggagcgaac
     5341 gacctacacc gaactgagat acctacagcg tgagctatga gaaagcgcca cgcttcccga
     5401 agggagaaag gcggacaggt atccggtaag cggcagggtc ggaacaggag agcgcacgag
     5461 ggagcttcca gggggaaacg cctggtatct ttatagtcct gtcgggtttc gccacctctg
     5521 acttgagcgt cgatttttgt gatgctcgtc aggggggcgg agcctatgga aaaacgccag
     5581 caacgcggcc tttttacggt tcctggcctt ttgctggcct tttgctcaca tgttctttcc
     5641 tgcgttatcc cctgattctg tggataaccg tattaccgcc tttgagtgag ctgataccgc
     5701 tcgccgcagc cgaacgaccg agcgcagcga gtcagtgagc gaggaagcgg aagagcgccc
     5761 aatacgcaaa ccgcctctcc ccgcgcgttg gccgattcat taatgcagct ggcacgacag
     5821 gtttcccgac tggaaagcgg gcagtgagcg caacgcaatt aatgtgagtt agctcactca
     5881 ttaggcaccc caggctttac actttatgct tccggctcgt atgttgtgtg gaattgtgag
     5941 cggataacaa tttcacacag gaaacagcta tgaccatgat tacgccaagc gcgcaattaa
     6001 ccctcactaa agggaacaaa agctggagct gcaagcttaa tgtagtctta tgcaatactc
     6061 ttgtagtctt gcaacatggt aacgatgagt tagcaacatg ccttacaagg agagaaaaag
     6121 caccgtgcat gccgattggt ggaagtaagg tggtacgatc gtgccttatt aggaaggcaa
     6181 cagacgggtc tgacatggat tggacgaacc actgaattgc cgcattgcag agatattgta
     6241 tttaagtgcc tagctcgata cataaacggg tctctctggt tagaccagat ctgagcctgg
     6301 gagctctctg gctaactagg gaacccactg cttaagcctc aataaagctt gccttgagtg
     6361 cttcaagtag tgtgtgcccg tctgttgtgt gactctggta actagagatc cctcagaccc
     6421 ttttagtcag tgtggaaaat ctctagcagt ggcgcccgaa cagggacttg aaagcgaaag
     6481 ggaaaccaga ggagctctct cgacgcagga ctcggcttgc tgaagcgcgc acggcaagag
     6541 gcgaggggcg gcgactggtg agtacgccaa aaattttgac tagcggaggc tagaaggaga
     6601 gagatgggtg cgagagcgtc agtattaagc gggggagaat tagatcgcga tgggaaaaaa
     6661 ttcggttaag gccaggggga aagaaaaaat ataaattaaa acatatagta tgggcaagca
     6721 gggagctaga acgattcgca gttaatcctg gcctgttaga aacatcagaa ggctgtagac
     6781 aaatactggg acagctacaa ccatcccttc agacaggatc agaagaactt agatcattat
     6841 ataatacagt agcaaccctc tattgtgtgc atcaaaggat agagataaaa gacaccaagg
     6901 aagctttaga caagatagag gaagagcaaa acaaaagtaa gaccaccgca cagcaagcgg
     6961 ccgctgatct tcagacctgg aggaggagat atgagggaca attggagaag tgaattatat
     7021 aaatataaag tagtaaaaat tgaaccatta ggagtagcac ccaccaaggc aaagagaaga
     7081 gtggtgcaga gagaaaaaag agcagtggga ataggagctt tgttccttgg gttcttggga
     7141 gcagcaggaa gcactatggg cgcagcgtca atgacgctga cggtacaggc cagacaatta
     7201 ttgtctggta tagtgcagca gcagaacaat ttgctgaggg ctattgaggc gcaacagcat
     7261 ctgttgcaac tcacagtctg gggcatcaag cagctccagg caagaatcct ggctgtggaa
     7321 agatacctaa aggatcaaca gctcctgggg atttggggtt gctctggaaa actcatttgc
     7381 accactgctg tgccttggaa tgctagttgg agtaataaat ctctggaaca gatttggaat
     7441 cacacgacct ggatggagtg ggacagagaa attaacaatt acacaagctt aatacactcc
     7501 ttaattgaag aatcgcaaaa ccagcaagaa aagaatgaac aagaattatt ggaattagat
     7561 aaatgggcaa gtttgtggaa ttggtttaac ataacaaatt ggctgtggta tataaaatta
     7621 ttcataatga tagtaggagg cttggtaggt ttaagaatag tttttgctgt actttctata
     7681 gtgaatagag ttaggcaggg atattcacca ttatcgtttc agacccacct cccaaccccg
     7741 aggggaccca gagagggcct atttcccatg attccttcat atttgcatat acgatacaag
     7801 gctgttagag agataattag aattaatttg actgtaaaca caaagatatt agtacaaaat
     7861 acgtgacgta gaaagtaata atttcttggg tagtttgcag ttttaaaatt atgttttaaa
     7921 atggactatc atatgcttac cgtaacttga aagtatttcg atttcttggc tttatatatc
     7981 ttgtggaaag gacgaaacac cggatagcca tttactgcat aggttttaga gctagaaata
     8041 gcaagttaaa ataaggctag tccgttatca acttgaaaaa gtggcaccga gtcggtgctt
     8101 ttttaagctt ggcgtaacta gatcttgaga caaatggcag tattcatcca caattttaaa
     8161 agaaaagggg ggattggggg gtacagtgca ggggaaagaa tagtagacat aatagcaaca
     8221 gacatacaaa ctaaagaatt acaaaaacaa attacaaaaa ttcaaaattt tcgggtttat
     8281 tacagggaca gcagagatcc actttggcgc cggctcgagg ggg
//
