>Addgene plasmid #76183 | FGFR2 gRNA (BRDN0001147365) | depositor partial sequence | sequence record 143643 | Target Sequence
GATAGCCATTTACTGCATAG
