>Addgene plasmid #76183 | FGFR2 gRNA (BRDN0001147365) | addgene partial sequence | sequence record 185343 | hU6-F
TAGAAAGTAATAATTTCTTGGGTAGTTTGCAGTTTTAAAATTATGTTTTAAAATGGACTATCATATGCTT
ACCGTAACTTGAAAGTATTTCGATTTCTTGGCTTTATATATCTTGTGGAAAGGACGAAACACCGGATAGC
CATTTACTGCATAGGTTTTAGAGCTAGAAATAGCAAGTTAAAATAAGGCTAGTCCGTTATCAACTTGAAA
AAGTGGCACCGAGTCGGTGCTTTTTTAAGCTTGGCGTAACTAGATCTTGAGACAAATGGCAGTATTCATC
CACAATTTTAAAAGAAAAGGGGGGATTGGGGGGTACAGTGCAGGGGAAAGAATAGTAGACATAATAGCAA
CAGACATACAAACTAAAGAATTACAAAAACAAATTACAAAAATTCAAAATTTTCGGGTTTATTACAGGGA
CAGCAGAGATCCACTTTGGCGCCGGCTCGAGGGGGCCCGGGTGCAAAGATGGATAAAGTTTTAAACAGAG
AGGAATCTTTGCAGCTAATGGACCTTCTAGGTCTTGAAAGGAGTGGGAATTGGCTCCGGTGCCCGTCAGT
GGGCAGAGCG
